>Addgene plasmid #128454 | pSMPUW_6.18_Ex_Ef1a-HA-EGFP-SV40-Zeo | addgene full sequence | sequence record 256207 | Addgene NGS Result
CGTTACATAACTTACGGTAAATGGCCCGCCTGGCTGACCGCCCAACGACCCCCGCCCATTGACGTCAATA
ATGACGTATGTTCCCATAGTAACGCCAATAGGGACTTTCCATTGACGTCAATGGGTGGAGTATTTACGGT
AAACTGCCCACTTGGCAGTACATCAAGTGTATCATATGCCAAGTACGCCCCCTATTGACGTCAATGACGG
TAAATGGCCCGCCTGGCATTATGCCCAGTACATGACCTTATGGGACTTTCCTACTTGGCAGTACATCTAC
GTATTAGTCATCGCTATTACCATGGTGATGCGGTTTTGGCAGTACATCAATGGGCGTGGATAGCGGTTTG
ACTCACGGGGATTTCCAAGTCTCCACCCCATTGACGTCAATGGGAGTTTGTTTTGGCACCAAAATCAACG
GGACTTTCCAAAATGTCGTAACAACTCCGCCCCATTGACGCAAATGGGCGGTAGGCGTGTACGGTGGGAG
GTCTATATAAGCAGAGCTGGTTTAGTGAACCGGGTCTCTCTGGTTAGACCAGATTTGAGCCTGGGAGCTC
TCTGGCTAACTAGGGAACCCACTGCTTAAGCCTCAATAAAGCTTGCCTTGAGTGCTTCAAGTAGTGTGTG
CCCGTCTGTTGTGTGACTCTGGTAACTAGAGATCCCTCAGACCCTTTTAGTCAGTGTGGAAAATCTCTAG
CAGTGGCGCCCGAACAGGGACCTGAAAGCGAAAGGGAAACCAGAGGAGCTCTCTCGACGCAGGACTCGGC
TTGCTGAAGCGCGCACGGCAAGAGGCGAGGGGCGGCGACTGCAGAGTACGCCAAAATTTTGACTAGCGGA
GGCTAGAAGGAGAGAGATGGGTGCGAGAGCGTCAGTATTAAGCGGGGGAAAATAGCGGCCGCCACAATTT
TAAAAGAAAAGGGGGGATTGGGGGGTACAGTGCAGGGGAAAGAATAGTAGACATAATAGCAACAGACATA
CAAACTAAAGAATTACAAAAACAAATTACAAAAATTCAAATTTTCGGGGGATCCGCGGAATTCGTCCACG
GTCCAATCTCGGTCCGAACGAGATATCTGCAAAGATGGATAAAGTTTTAAACAGAGAGGAATCTTTGCAG
CTAATGGACCTTCTAGGTCTTGAAAGGAGTGGGAATTGGCTCCGGTGCCCGTCAGTGGGCAGAGCGCACA
TCGCCCACAGTCCCCGAGAAGTTGGGGGGAGGGGTCGGCAATTGAACCGGTGCCTAGAGAAGGTGGCGCG
GGGTAAACTGGGAAAGTGATGTCGTGTACTGGCTCCGCCTTTTTCCCGAGGGTGGGGGAGAACCGTATAT
AAGTGCAGTAGTCGCCGTGAACGTTCTTTTTCGCAACGGGTTTGCCGCCAGAACACAGGTAAGTGCCGTG
TGTGGTTCCCGCGGGCCTGGCCTCTTTACGGGTTATGGCCCTTGCGTGCCTTGAATTACTTCCACCTGGC
TGCAGTACGTGATTCTTGATCCCGAGCTTCGGGTTGGAAGTGGGTGGGAGAGTTCGAGGCCTTGCGCTTA
AGGAGCCCCTTCGCCTCGTGCTTGAGTTGAGGCCTGGCCTGGGCGCTGGGGCCGCCGCGTGCGAATCTGG
TGGCACCTTCGCGCCTGTCTCGCTGCTTTCGATAAGTCTCTAGCCATTTAAAATTTTTGATGACCTGCTG
CGACGCTTTTTTTCTGGCAAGATAGTCTTGTAAATGCGGGCCAAGATCTGCACACTGGTATTTCGGTTTT
TGGGGCCGCGGGCGGCGACGGGGCCCGTGCGTCCCAGCGCACATGTTCGGCGAGGCGGGGCCTGCGAGCG
CGGCCACCGAGAATCGGACGGGGGTAGTCTCAAGCTGGCCGGCCTGCTCTGGTGCCTGGCCTCGCGCCGC
CGTGTATCGCCCCGCCCTGGGCGGCAAGGCTGGCCCGGTCGGCACCAGTTGCGTGAGCGGAAAGATGGCC
GCTTCCCGGCCCTGCTGCAGGGAGCTCAAAATGGAGGACGCGGCGCTCGGGAGAGCGGGCGGGTGAGTCA
CCCACACAAAGGAAAAGGGCCTTTCCGTCCTCAGCCGTCGCTTCATGTGACTCCACGGAGTACCGGGCGC
CGTCCAGGCACCTCGATTAGTTCTCGAGCTTTTGGAGTACGTCGTCTTTAGGTTGGGGGGAGGGGTTTTA
TGCGATGGAGTTTCCCCACACTGAGTGGGTGGAGACTGAAGTTAGGCCAGCTTGGCACTTGATGTAATTC
TCCTTGGAATTTGCCCTTTTTGAGTTTGGATCTTGGTTCATTCTCAAGCCTCAGACAGTGGTTCAAAGTT
TTTTTCTTCCATTTCAGGTGTCGTGAGGCGCGCCTATCGAAATTCACTATAGGGAGACCCAAGCTGGCTA
GTTAAGCTTCGCCACCATGTACCCATACGATGTTCCAGATTACGCTACAAGTTTGTACAAAAAAGCAGGC
TCCATGGTGAGCAAGGGCGAGGAGCTGTTCACCGGGGTGGTGCCCATCCTGGTCGAGCTGGACGGCGACG
TAAACGGCCACAAGTTCAGCGTGTCCGGCGAGGGCGAGGGCGATGCCACCTACGGCAAGCTGACCCTGAA
GTTCATCTGCACCACCGGCAAGCTGCCCGTGCCCTGGCCCACCCTCGTGACCACCCTGACCTACGGCGTG
CAGTGCTTCAGCCGCTACCCCGACCACATGAAGCAGCACGACTTCTTCAAGTCCGCCATGCCCGAAGGCT
ACGTCCAGGAGCGCACCATCTTCTTCAAGGACGACGGCAACTACAAGACCCGCGCCGAGGTGAAGTTCGA
GGGCGACACCCTGGTGAACCGCATCGAGCTGAAGGGCATCGACTTCAAGGAGGACGGCAACATCCTGGGG
CACAAGCTGGAGTACAACTACAACAGCCACAACGTCTATATCATGGCCGACAAGCAGAAGAACGGCATCA
AGGCCAACTTCAAGATCCGCCACAACATCGAGGACGGCAGCGTGCAGCTCGCCGACCACTACCAGCAGAA
CACCCCCATCGGCGACGGCCCCGTGCTGCTGCCCGACAACCACTACCTGAGCACCCAGTCCGCCCTGAGC
AAAGACCCCAACGAGAAGCGCGATCACATGGTCCTGCTGGAGTTCGTGACCGCCGCCGGGATCACTCTCG
GCATGGACGAGCTGTACAAGTAGTAATGAACCCAGCTTTCTTGTACAAAGTGGTAGTAATGACCTTAGGA
GCCAACAGCTAAGCACACACTTCGAATGCATCTCAATTAGTCAGCAACCAGGTGTGGAAAGTCCCCAGGC
TCCCCAGCAGGCAGAAGTATGCAAAGCATGCGTCTCAATTAGTCAGCAACCATAGTCCCGCCCCTAACTC
CGCCCATCCCGCCCCTAACTCCGCCCAGTTCCGCCCATTCTCCGCCCCATGGCTGACTAATTTTTTTTAT
TTATGCAGAGGCCGAGGCCGCCTCGGCCTCTGAGCTATTCCAGAAGTAGTGAGGAGGCTTTTTTGGAGGC
CTAGGCTTTTGCAAAAAGCTTTCTAGAGGTACCACCGGAGCTTATTTAAATGCCACCATGGCCAAGTTGA
CCAGTGCCGTTCCGGTGCTCACCGCGCGCGACGTCGCCGGAGCGGTCGAGTTCTGGACCGACCGGCTCGG
GTTCTCCCGGGACTTCGTGGAGGACGACTTCGCCGGTGTGGTCCGGGACGACGTGACCCTGTTCATCAGC
GCGGTCCAGGACCAGGTGGTGCCGGACAACACCCTGGCCTGGGTGTGGGTGCGCGGCCTGGACGAGCTGT
ACGCCGAGTGGTCGGAGGTCGTGTCCACGAACTTCCGGGACGCCTCCGGGCCGGCCATGACCGAGATCGG
CGAGCAGCCGTGGGGGCGGGAGTTCGCCCTGCGCGACCCGGCCGGCAACTGCGTGCACTTCGTGGCCGAG
GAGCAGGACTAATTAATTAACACAAATACGCGTATCTGCAGTCGACTTTGCCAGACCGGAGTCCGAACAC
AGCTCTTCCAGCATAATCAACCTCTGGATTACAAAATTTGTGAAAGATTGACTGGTATTCTTAACTATGT
TGCTCCTTTTACGCTATGTGGATACGCTGCTTTAATGCCTTTGTATCATGCTATTGCTTCCCGTATGGCT
TTCATTTTCTCCTCCTTGTATAAATCCTGGTTGCTGTCTCTTTATGAGGAGTTGTGGCCCGTTGTCAGGC
AACGTGGCGTGGTGTGCACTGTGTTTGCTGACGCAACCCCCACTGGTTGGGGCATTGCCACCACCTGTCA
GCTCCTTTCCGGGACTTTCGCTTTCCCCCTCCCTATTGCCACGGCGGAACTCATCGCCGCCTGCCTTGCC
CGCTGCTGGACAGGGGCTCGGCTGTTGGGCACTGACAATTCCGTGGTGTTGTCGGGGAAATCATCGTCCT
TTCCTTGGCTGCTCGCCTGTGTTGCCACCTGGATTCTGCGCGGGACGTCCTTCTGCTACGTCCCTTCGGC
CCTCAATCCAGCGGACCTTCCTTCCCGCGGCCTGCTGCCGGCTCTGCGGCCTCTTCCGCGTCTTCGCCTT
CGCCCTCAGACGAGTCGGATCTCCCTTTGGGCCGCCTCCCCGCTTAGTACTGGTACCTTTAAGACCAATG
ACTTACAAGGCAGCTGTAGATCTTAGCCACTTTTTAAAAGAAAAGGGGGGACTGGAAGGGCTAATTCACT
CCCAACGAAGACAAGATTCCGGAATTTATTTGTGAAATTTGTGATGCTATTGCTTTATTTGTAAACCGGT
GCAGCTGCTTTTTGCCTGTACTGGGTCTCTCTGGTTAGACCAGATCTGAGCCTGGGAGCTCTCTGGCTAA
CTAGGGAACCCACTGCTTAAGCCTCAATAAAGCTTGCCTTGAGTGCTTCAAGTAGTGTGTGCCCGTCTGT
TGTGTGACTCTGGTAACTAGAGATCCCTCAGACCCTTTTAGTCAGTGTGGAAAATCTCTAGCATCTAGAG
TATGCAAAGCATGCATCTCAATTAGTCAGCAACCAGGTGTGGAAAGTCCCCAGGCTCCCCAGCAGGCAGA
AGTATGCAAAGCATGCATCTCAATTAGTCAGCAACCATAGTCCCGCCCCTAACTCCGCCCATCCCGCCCC
TAACTCCGCCCAGTTCCGCCCATTCTCCGCCCCATGGCTGACTAATTTTTTTTATTTATGCAGAGGCCGA
GGCCGCCTCGGCCTCTGAGCTATTCCAGAAGTAGTGAGGAGGCTTTTTTGGAGGCCTAGGCTAGAGATCA
TAATCAGCCATACCACATTTGTAGAGGTTTTACTTGCTTTAAAAAACCTCCCACACCTCCCCCTGAACCT
GAAACATAAAATGAATGCAATTGTTGTTGTTAACTTGTTTATTGCAGCTTATAATGGTTACAAATAAAGC
AATAGCATCACAAATTTCACAAATAAAGCATTTTTTTCACTGCATTCTAGTTGTGGTTTGTCCAAACTCA
TCAATGTATCTTATCATGTCTGCTAGCTGAGCGGGCTTTTTTTTCTTAGGCCTTCTTCCGCTTCCTCGCT
CACTGACTCGCTGCGCTCGGTCGTTCGGCTGCGGCGAGCGGTATCAGCTCACTCAAAGGCGGTAATACGG
TTATCCACAGAATCAGGGGATAACGCAGGAAAGAACATGTGAGCAAAAGGCCAGCAAAAGGCCAGGAACC
GTAAAAAGGCCGCGTTGCTGGCGTTTTTCCATAGGCTCCGCCCCCCTGACGAGCATCACAAAAATCGACG
CTCAAGTCAGAGGTGGCGAAACCCGACAGGACTATAAAGATACCAGGCGTTTCCCCCTGGAAGCTCCCTC
GTGCGCTCTCCTGTTCCGACCCTGCCGCTTACCGGATACCTGTCCGCCTTTCTCCCTTCGGGAAGCGTGG
CGCTTTCTCATAGCTCACGCTGTAGGTATCTCAGTTCGGTGTAGGTCGTTCGCACCAAGCTGGGCTGTGT
GCACGAACCCCCCGTTCAGCCCGACCGCTGCGCCTTATCCGGTAACTATCGTCTTGAGTCCAACCCGGTA
AGACACGACTTATCGCCACTGGCAGCAGCCACTGGTAACAGGATTAGCAGAGCGAGGTATGTAGGCGGTG
CTACAGAGTTCTTGAAGTGGTGGCCTAACTACGGCTACACTAGAAGAACAGTATTTGGTATCTGCGCTCT
GCTGAAGCCAGTTACCTTCGGAAAAAGAGTTGGTAGCTCTTGATCCGGCAAACAAACCACCGCTGGTAGC
GGTGGTTTTTTTGTTTGCAAGCAGCAGATTACGCGCAGAAAAAAAGGATCTCAAGAAGATCCTTTGATCT
TTTCTACGGGGTCTGACGCTCAGTGGAACGAAAACTCACGTTAAGGGATTTTGGTCATGAGATTATCAAA
AAGGATCTTCACCTAGATCCTTTTAAATTAAAAATGAAGTTTTAAATCAATCTAAAGTATATATGAGTAA
ACTTGGTCTGACAGTTACCAATGCTTAATCAGTGAGGCACCTATCTCAGCGATCTGTCTATTTCGTTCAT
CCATAGTTGCCTGACTCCTGCGCAGTCCAAAAAAAAAGGCTCCAAAAGGAGCCTTTAATTGTATCGGTGG
GCCCTTAGAAAAACTCATCGAGCATCAAATGAAACTGCAATTTATTCATATCAGGATTATCAATACCATA
TTTTTGAAAAAGCCGTTTCTGTAATGAAGGAGAAAACTCACCGAGGCAGTTCCATAGGATGGCAAGATCC
TGGTATCGGTCTGCGATTCCGACTCGTCCAACATCAATACAACCTATTAATTTCCCCTCGTCAAAAATAA
GGTTATCAAGTGAGAAATCACCATGAGTGACGACTGAATCCGGTGAGAATGGCAAAAGCTTATGCATTTC
TTTCCAGACTTGTTCAACAGGCCAGCCATTACGCTCGTCATCAAAATCACTCGCATCAACCAAACCGTTA
TTCATTCGTGATTGCGCCTGAGCGAGACGAAATACGCGATCGCTGTTAAAAGGACAATTACAAACAGGAA
TCGAATGCAACCGGCGCAGGAACACTGCCAGCGCATCAACAATATTTTCACCTGAATCAGGATATTCTTC
TAATACCTGGAATGCTGTTTTCCCGGGGATCGCAGTGGTGAGTAACCATGCATCATCAGGAGTACGGATA
AAATGCTTGATGGTCGGAAGAGGCATAAATTCCGTCAGCCAGTTTAGTCTGACCATCTCATCTGTAACAT
CATTGGCAACGCTACCTTTGCCATGTTTCAGAAACAACTCTGGCGCATCGGGCTTCCCATACAATCGATA
GATTGTCGCACCTGATTGCCCGACATTATCGCGAGCCCATTTATACCCATATAAATCAGCATCCATGTTG
GAATTTAATCGCGGCCTCGAGCAAGACGTTTCCCGTTGAATATGGCTCATAACACCCCTTGTATTACTGT
TTATGTAAGCAGACAGTTTTATTGTTCATGATGATATATTTTTATCTTGTGCAATGTAACATCAGAGATT
TTGAGACACAACGTGGTTTAAACAAATAGTCAAAAGCCTCCGGGCGACTAGTCGGGGTCATTAGTTCATA
GCCCATATATGGAGTTCCG
Features (pLannotate 1.2.2; 28 found; start..end, strand, type, name):
      1..304     +  enhancer       CMV enhancer: human cytomegalovirus immediate early enhancer
    305..508     +  promoter       CMV promoter: human cytomegalovirus (CMV) immediate early promoter
    522..702     +  LTR            5' LTR (truncated): truncated 5' long terminal repeat (LTR) from HIV-1
    749..873     +  misc_feature   HIV-1 Ψ: packaging signal of human immunodeficiency virus type 1
    908..1020    +  misc_feature   cPPT/CTS: central polypurine tract and central termination sequence of HIV-1
   1085..1151    +  CDS            small t antigen (fragment): SV40 (simian virus 40) small t antigen
   1158..2336    +  promoter       EF-1α promoter: strong constitutive promoter for human elongation factor EF-1α
   2400..2426    +  CDS            3xHA (fragment): three tandem HA epitope tags
   2427..2451    +  protein_bind   attB1: mutant version of attB; recombination site for the Gateway® BP reaction BP Clonase™
   2454..3172    +  CDS            EGFP (fragment): the original enhanced GFP (Yang et al., 1996) mammalian codon-optimized
   3180..3204    -  protein_bind   attB2: mutant version of attB; recombination site for the Gateway® BP reaction BP Clonase™
   3246..3270    +  promoter       SV40 promoter (fragment): SV40 early promoter
   3271..3342    +  promoter       SV40 promoter (fragment): SV40 enhancer and early promoter
   3366..3501    +  rep_origin     SV40 ori: SV40 origin of replication
   3558..3929    +  CDS            ble: BLE_STRHI - Experimental evidence at protein level: Swiss-Prot protein existence level 1. Binding protein with a strong affinity to the bleomycin family of antibiotics. From Streptoalloteichus hindustanus.
   4005..4593    +  misc_feature   WPRE: woodchuck hepatitis virus posttranscriptional regulatory element
   4588..4704    +  CDS            nef (fragment): NEF_SIVS4 - Experimental evidence at protein level: Swiss-Prot protein existence level 1. Interferes with TCR signaling from the cell membrane. Interacts with CD247/TCRZ (TCR zeta chain) and exert potent down- regulation of cell surface TCR/CD3 complexes. From Simian immunodeficiency virus (isolate F236/smH4) (SIV-sm) (Simian immunodeficiency virus sooty mangabey monkey).
   4715..4754    -  polyA_signal   SV40 poly(A) signal (fragment): SV40 polyadenylation signal
   4783..4963    +  LTR            5' LTR (truncated): truncated 5' long terminal repeat (LTR) from HIV-1
   4969..5005    +  promoter       SV40 promoter (fragment): SV40 early promoter
   5032..5242    +  promoter       SV40 promoter: SV40 early promoter
   5246..5329    +  CDS            large T antigen (fragment): large T antigen from SV40 (simian virus 40)
   5352..5473    +  polyA_signal   SV40 poly(A) signal: SV40 polyadenylation signal
   5696..6284    -  rep_origin     ori: high-copy-number ColE1/pMB1/pBR322/pUC origin of replication
   6456..6528    -  CDS            bla(M) (fragment): β-lactamase lacking the signal sequence; bla(M); allows cytosolic expression of β-lactamase
   6536..6575    -  terminator     fd terminator: central terminator from bacteriophage fd (Otsuka and Kunisawa, 1982)
   6585..7400    -  CDS            KanR: aminoglycoside phosphotransferase; aph(3')-Ia; confers resistance to kanamycin in bacteria or G418 (Geneticin®) in eukaryotes
   7543..7579    +  enhancer       CMV enhancer (fragment): human cytomegalovirus immediate early enhancer
