[The description below was written by a language model from this plasmid's Addgene catalogue record and pLannotate feature annotations shown in this document.]
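Description:
pSMPUW_6.18_Ex_Ef1a-HA-EGFP-SV40-Zeo is a 7,579 nt lentiviral expression plasmid built on the pSMPUW-eMCS backbone. It is propagated in bacteria through a ColE1/pUC-type origin and selected with kanamycin via an aph(3')-Ia KanR gene; the catalogue lists it as low copy despite the pUC-type origin annotation. A short β-lactamase fragment is also annotated and appears to be a non-functional remnant.

The viral genome is driven by a CMV enhancer/promoter fused to a truncated HIV-1 5' LTR, a hybrid arrangement that typically allows Tat-independent transcription of the genomic RNA in packaging cells. It is followed by the Ψ packaging signal and the cPPT/CTS element, which aids nuclear import of the reverse-transcribed genome. No RRE is annotated in the feature table.

The payload consists of two expression units. The first is the human EF-1α promoter driving EGFP with an N-terminal HA epitope. The EGFP coding region is flanked by attB1 and attB2 sites, which suggests it was introduced by Gateway recombination, although the record lists restriction cloning. The second unit is an SV40 early promoter/origin driving the Streptoalloteichus hindustanus ble gene, which confers zeocin resistance for selecting transduced mammalian cells. A WPRE downstream of both units enhances transcript stability and expression. The cassette ends in a second truncated LTR, which is annotated as a 5' LTR but sits at the 3' position, followed by SV40-derived sequences and a poly(A) signal.

The construct suits constitutive production of HA-tagged EGFP in transduced cells, for instance as a fluorescent marker or control, though the record does not state a specific application.
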