Addgene plasmid #128454: pSMPUW_6.18_Ex_Ef1a-HA-EGFP-SV40-Zeo
Purpose: lentiviral expression vector with Ef1a promoter, N-terminal HA tag, EGFP gene, SV40 promoter, and Zeo Resistance gene
Depositing lab: Lindy Barrett. Depositing organization: Broad Institute.
Backbone
  Vector backbone: pSMPUW-eMCS
  Backbone manufacturer: Cell Biolabs, Inc
  Backbone size w/o insert (bp): 4796
  Vector type: Lentiviral
Growth in bacteria
  Bacterial resistance: Kanamycin, 50 μg/mL
  Growth temperature: 30°C
  Growth strain: NEB Stable
  Copy number: Low Copy
Gene/Insert
  Gene/Insert name: Ef1a promoter, N-terminal HA tag, EGFP gene, SV40 promoter, and Zeocin Resistance gene
  Species: Synthetic
  Cloning method: Restriction Enzyme; 5′ cloning site Unknown (unknown if destroyed)
Terms and licenses: Academic/Nonprofit Terms; Industry Terms: Not Available to Industry
How to cite: pSMPUW_6.18_Ex_Ef1a-HA-EGFP-SV40-Zeo was a gift from Lindy Barrett (Addgene plasmid # 128454 ; http://n2t.net/addgene:128454 ; RRID:Addgene_128454)
